Addgene plasmid #91687: pPN158
Purpose: Express sgRNA targeting human ZSWIM6
Depositing lab: Lindy Barrett. Depositing organization: Broad Institute. Publication: A Scaled Framework for CRISPR Editing of Human Pluripotent Stem Cells to Study Psychiatric Disease. Hazelbaker DZ, Beccard A, Bara AM, Dabkowski N, Messana A, Mazzucato P, Lam D, Manning D, Eggan K, Barrett LE. Stem Cell Reports. 2017 Oct 10;9(4):1315-1327. doi: 10.1016/j.stemcr.2017.09.006. PubMed 29020615.
Backbone
  Vector backbone: pUC19-U6 promoter
  Vector type: CRISPR
Growth in bacteria
  Bacterial resistance: Ampicillin, 100 μg/mL
  Growth temperature: 37°C
  Growth strain: DH5alpha
  Copy number: High Copy
Gene/Insert
  Gene/Insert name: ZSWIM6 (alt name: NM_020928.1)
  gRNA/shRNA sequence: CTGTCACTGTGCCGCTCAAG
  Species: H. sapiens (human)
  Insert size (bp): 21
  Entrez Gene: ZSWIM6 (a.k.a. KIAA1577, DKFZp779P0344)
  Promoter: U6
  Cloning method: Restriction Enzyme; 5′ cloning site BbsI (destroyed during cloning); 3′ cloning site BbsI (destroyed during cloning)
  Sequencing primers: 5′ M13F (-21)
Terms and licenses: Academic/Nonprofit Terms; Industry Terms: Not Available to Industry
How to cite: pPN158 was a gift from Lindy Barrett (Addgene plasmid # 91687 ; http://n2t.net/addgene:91687 ; RRID:Addgene_91687)
