[The description below was written by a language model from this plasmid's Addgene catalogue record and pLannotate feature annotations shown in this document.]
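Description:
pPN158 is a small (about 3.0 kb) CRISPR guide-RNA expression plasmid built on a pUC19 backbone carrying a U6 promoter cassette. It is propagated in E. coli through the high-copy ColE1/pUC origin and selected with ampicillin via the β-lactamase (AmpR) gene and its native promoter. The remaining annotated backbone elements are pUC19 remnants: the lac promoter, lac operator and CAP binding site, plus fragments of lacZα, lacI, rop, bom and the multiple cloning site. None of these plays a part in guide expression.

The payload is a single sgRNA transcription unit. The human U6 promoter, an RNA polymerase III promoter suited to producing short, uncapped RNAs, drives a roughly 20-nucleotide spacer targeting human ZSWIM6. This spacer sits in the short gap between the promoter and the Streptococcus pyogenes Cas9 gRNA scaffold. It was inserted as an oligonucleotide duplex between BbsI sites, which were destroyed during cloning, as is usual for this type IIS cloning strategy. The resulting transcript is a chimeric guide RNA that directs SpCas9 to the ZSWIM6 locus.

The plasmid encodes no Cas9, no mammalian selection marker and no reporter, so the nuclease must be supplied separately, for example from a co-delivered plasmid. According to the record, the construct comes from a scaled framework for CRISPR editing of human pluripotent stem cells to study genes implicated in psychiatric disease. Its intended use is therefore transient delivery into such cells to edit ZSWIM6.
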