Features (pLannotate 1.2.2; 13 found; start..end, strand, type, name):
      1..241     +  promoter       U6 promoter: RNA polymerase III promoter for human U6 snRNA
    271..346     +  misc_RNA       gRNA scaffold: guide RNA scaffold for the Streptococcus pyogenes CRISPR/Cas9 system
    395..411     -  protein_bind   lac operator: The lac repressor binds to the lac operator to inhibit transcription in E. coli. This inhibition can be relieved by adding lactose or isopropyl-β-D-thiogalactopyranoside (IPTG). lac repressor encoded by lacI
    419..449     -  promoter       lac promoter: promoter for the E. coli lac operon
    464..485     -  protein_bind   CAP binding site: CAP binding activates transcription in the presence of cAMP. E. coli catabolite activator protein
    498..590     -  CDS            lacI (fragment): lac repressor; lacI; The lac repressor binds to the lac operator to inhibit transcription in E. coli. This inhibition can be relieved by adding lactose or isopropyl-β-D-thiogalactopyranoside (IPTG).
    773..1361    -  rep_origin     ori: high-copy-number ColE1/pMB1/pBR322/pUC origin of replication
   1532..2392    -  CDS            AmpR: β-lactamase; bla; confers resistance to ampicillin, carbenicillin, and related antibiotics
   2393..2497    -  promoter       AmpR promoter: bla
   2592..2627    +  CDS            rop (fragment): Rop protein, which maintains plasmids at low copy number; rop
   2729..2828    +  misc_feature   bom (fragment): basis of mobility region from pBR322
   2834..2991    -  CDS            lacZα (fragment): LacZα fragment of β-galactosidase; lacZ fragment
   2988..3014    +  misc_feature   MCS (fragment): pUC18/19 multiple cloning site
>Addgene plasmid #91687 | pPN158 | addgene full sequence | sequence record 180491 | Addgene NGS Result
GAGGGCCTATTTCCCATGATTCCTTCATATTTGCATATACGATACAAGGCTGTTAGAGAGATAATTGGAA
TTAATTTGACTGTAAACACAAAGATATTAGTACAAAATACGTGACGTAGAAAGTAATAATTTCTTGGGTA
GTTTGCAGTTTTAAAATTATGTTTTAAAATGGACTATCATATGCTTACCGTAACTTGAAAGTATTTCGAT
TTCTTGGCTTTATATATCTTGTGGAAAGGACGAAACACCGCTGTCACTGTGCCGCTCAAGGTTTTAGAGC
TAGAAATAGCAAGTTAAAATAAGGCTAGTCCGTTATCAACTTGAAAAAGTGGCACCGAGTCGGTGCTTTT
TTAAGCTTGGCGTAATCATGGTCATAGCTGTTTCCTGTGTGAAATTGTTATCCGCTCACAATTCCACACA
ACATACGAGCCGGAAGCATAAAGTGTAAAGCCTGGGGTGCCTAATGAGTGAGCTAACTCACATTAATTGC
GTTGCGCTCACTGCCCGCTTTCCAGTCGGGAAACCTGTCGTGCCAGCTGCATTAATGAATCGGCCAACGC
GCGGGGAGAGGCGGTTTGCGTATTGGGCGCTCTTCCGCTTCCTCGCTCACTGACTCGCTGCGCTCGGTCG
TTCGGCTGCGGCGAGCGGTATCAGCTCACTCAAAGGCGGTAATACGGTTATCCACAGAATCAGGGGATAA
CGCAGGAAAGAACATGTGAGCAAAAGGCCAGCAAAAGGCCAGGAACCGTAAAAAGGCCGCGTTGCTGGCG
TTTTTCCATAGGCTCCGCCCCCCTGACGAGCATCACAAAAATCGACGCTCAAGTCAGAGGTGGCGAAACC
CGACAGGACTATAAAGATACCAGGCGTTTCCCCCTGGAAGCTCCCTCGTGCGCTCTCCTGTTCCGACCCT
GCCGCTTACCGGATACCTGTCCGCCTTTCTCCCTTCGGGAAGCGTGGCGCTTTCTCATAGCTCACGCTGT
AGGTATCTCAGTTCGGTGTAGGTCGTTCGCTCCAAGCTGGGCTGTGTGCACGAACCCCCCGTTCAGCCCG
ACCGCTGCGCCTTATCCGGTAACTATCGTCTTGAGTCCAACCCGGTAAGACACGACTTATCGCCACTGGC
AGCAGCCACTGGTAACAGGATTAGCAGAGCGAGGTATGTAGGCGGTGCTACAGAGTTCTTGAAGTGGTGG
CCTAACTACGGCTACACTAGAAGAACAGTATTTGGTATCTGCGCTCTGCTGAAGCCAGTTACCTTCGGAA
AAAGAGTTGGTAGCTCTTGATCCGGCAAACAAACCACCGCTGGTAGCGGTGGTTTTTTTGTTTGCAAGCA
GCAGATTACGCGCAGAAAAAAAGGATCTCAAGAAGATCCTTTGATCTTTTCTACGGGGTCTGACGCTCAG
TGGAACGAAAACTCACGTTAAGGGATTTTGGTCATGAGATTATCAAAAAGGATCTTCACCTAGATCCTTT
TAAATTAAAAATGAAGTTTTAAATCAATCTAAAGTATATATGAGTAAACTTGGTCTGACAGTTACCAATG
CTTAATCAGTGAGGCACCTATCTCAGCGATCTGTCTATTTCGTTCATCCATAGTTGCCTGACTCCCCGTC
GTGTAGATAACTACGATACGGGAGGGCTTACCATCTGGCCCCAGTGCTGCAATGATACCGCGAGACCCAC
GCTCACCGGCTCCAGATTTATCAGCAATAAACCAGCCAGCCGGAAGGGCCGAGCGCAGAAGTGGTCCTGC
AACTTTATCCGCCTCCATCCAGTCTATTAATTGTTGCCGGGAAGCTAGAGTAAGTAGTTCGCCAGTTAAT
AGTTTGCGCAACGTTGTTGCCATTGCTACAGGCATCGTGGTGTCACGCTCGTCGTTTGGTATGGCTTCAT
TCAGCTCCGGTTCCCAACGATCAAGGCGAGTTACATGATCCCCCATGTTGTGCAAAAAAGCGGTTAGCTC
CTTCGGTCCTCCGATCGTTGTCAGAAGTAAGTTGGCCGCAGTGTTATCACTCATGGTTATGGCAGCACTG
CATAATTCTCTTACTGTCATGCCATCCGTAAGATGCTTTTCTGTGACTGGTGAGTACTCAACCAAGTCAT
TCTGAGAATAGTGTATGCGGCGACCGAGTTGCTCTTGCCCGGCGTCAATACGGGATAATACCGCGCCACA
TAGCAGAACTTTAAAAGTGCTCATCATTGGAAAACGTTCTTCGGGGCGAAAACTCTCAAGGATCTTACCG
CTGTTGAGATCCAGTTCGATGTAACCCACTCGTGCACCCAACTGATCTTCAGCATCTTTTACTTTCACCA
GCGTTTCTGGGTGAGCAAAAACAGGAAGGCAAAATGCCGCAAAAAAGGGAATAAGGGCGACACGGAAATG
TTGAATACTCATACTCTTCCTTTTTCAATATTATTGAAGCATTTATCAGGGTTATTGTCTCATGAGCGGA
TACATATTTGAATGTATTTAGAAAAATAAACAAATAGGGGTTCCGCGCACATTTCCCCGAAAAGTGCCAC
CTGACGTCTAAGAAACCATTATTATCATGACATTAACCTATAAAAATAGGCGTATCACGAGGCCCTTTCG
TCTCGCGCGTTTCGGTGATGACGGTGAAAACCTCTGACACATGCAGCTCCCGGAGACGGTCACAGCTTGT
CTGTAAGCGGATGCCGGGAGCAGACAAGCCCGTCAGGGCGCGTCAGCGGGTGTTGGCGGGTGTCGGGGCT
GGCTTAACTATGCGGCATCAGAGCAGATTGTACTGAGAGTGCACCATATGCGGTGTGAAATACCGCACAG
ATGCGTAAGGAGAAAATACCGCATCAGGCGCCATTCGCCATTCAGGCTGCGCAACTGTTGGGAAGGGCGA
TCGGTGCGGGCCTCTTCGCTATTACGCCAGCTGGCGAAAGGGGGATGTGCTGCAAGGCGATTAAGTTGGG
TAACGCCAGGGTTTTCCCAGTCACGACGTTGTAAAACGACGGCCAGTGAATTCGAGCTCGGTACCCGGGG
ATCCGTTAATTAA
